>Addgene plasmid #14432 | pBabe bleo IRES-EGFP | depositor full sequence | sequence record 8088 | Author sequence
ACTGCAGCCTGAATATGGGCCAAACAGGATATCTGTGGTAAGCAGTTCCTGCCCCGGCTCAGGGCCAAGA
ACAGATGGAACAGCTGAATATGGGCCAAACAGGATATCTGTGGTAAGCAGTTCCTGCCCCGGCTCAGGGC
CAAGAACAGATGGTCCCCAGATGCGGTCCAGCCCTCAGCAGTTTCTAGAGAACCATCAGATGTTTCCAGG
GTGCCCCAAGGACCTGAAATGACCCTGTGCCTTATTTGAACTAACCAATCAGTTCGCTTCTCGCTTCTGT
TCGCGCGCTTCTGCTCCCCGAGCTCAATAAAAGAGCCCACAACCCCTCACTCGGGGCGCCAGTCCTCCGA
TTGACTGAGTCGCCCGGGTACCCGTGTATCCAATAAACCCTCTTGCAGTTGCATCCGACTTGTGGTCTCG
CTGTTCCTTGGGAGGGTCTCCTCTGAGTGATTGACTACCCGTCAGCGGGGGTCTTTCATTTGGGGGCTCG
TCCGGGATCGGGAGACCCCTGCCCAGGGACCACCGACCCACCACCGGGAGGTAAGCTGGCCAGCAACTTA
TCTGTGTCTGTCCGATTGTCTAGTGTCTATGACTGATTTTATGCGCCTGCGTCGGTACTAGTTAGCTAAC
TAGCTCTGTATCTGGCGGACCCGTGGTGGAACTGACGAGTTCTGAACACCCGGCCGCAACCCTGGGAGAC
GTCCCAGGGACTTTGGGGGCCGTTTTTGTGGCCCGACCTGAGGAAGGGAGTCGATGTGGAATCCGACCCC
GTCAGGATATGTGGTTCTGGTAGGAGACGAGAACCTAAAACAGTTCCCGCCTCCGTCTGAATTTTTGCTT
TCGGTTTGGAACCGAAGCCGCGCGTCTTGTCTGCTGCAGCATCGTTCTGTGTTGTCTCTGTCTGACTGTG
TTTCTGTATTTGTCTGAAAATTAGGGCCAGACTGTTACCACTCCCTTAAGTTTGACCTTAGATCACTGGA
AAGATGTCGAGCGGCTCGCTCACAACCAGTCGGTAGATGTCAAGAAGAGACGTTGGGTTACCTTCTGCTC
TGCAGAATGGCCAACCTTTAACGTCGGATGGCCGCGAGACGGCACCTTTAACCGAGACCTCATCACCCAG
GTTAAGATCAAGGTCTTTTCACCTGGCCCGCATGGACACCCAGACCAGGTCCCCTACATCGTGACCTGGG
AAGCCTTGGCTTTTGACCCCCCTCCCTGGGTCAAGCCCTTTGTACACCCTAAGCCTCCGCCTCCTCTTCT
TCCATCCGCGCCGTCTCTCCCCCTTGAACCTCCTCTTTCGACCCCGCCTCAATCCTCCCTTTATCCAGCC
CTCACTCCTTCTCTAGGCGCCGGCCGGATCCCAGTGTGGTGGTACGTAGGAATTCGCCAGCACAGTGGTC
GACGGTACCGCGGGCCCGGGATCCGCCCCTCTCCCTCCCCCCCCCCTAACGTTACTGGCCGAAGCCGCTT
GGAATAAGGCCGGTGTGCGTTTGTCTATATGTTATTTTCCACCATATTGCCGTCTTTTGGCAATGTGAGG
GCCCGGAAACCTGGCCCTGTCTTCTTGACGAGCATTCCTAGGGGTCTTTCCCCTCTCGCCAAAGGAATGC
AAGGTCTGTTGAATGTCGTGAAGGAAGCAGTTCCTCTGGAAGCTTCTTGAAGACAAACAACGTCTGTAGC
GACCCTTTGCAGGCAGCGGAACCCCCCACCTGGCGACAGGTGCCTCTGCGGCCAAAAGCCACGTGTATAA
GATACACCTGCAAAGGCGGCACAACCCCAGTGCCACGTTGTGAGTTGGATAGTTGTGGAAAGAGTCAAAT
GGCTCTCCTCAAGCGTATTCAACAAGGGGCTGAAGGATGCCCAGAAGGTACCCCATTGTATGGGATCTGA
TCTGGGGCCTCGGTGCACATGCTTTACATGTGTTTAGTCGAGGTTAAAAAAACGTCTAGGCCCCCCGAAC
CACGGGGACGTGGTTTTCCTTTGAAAAACACGATGATAATATGGCCACAACCATGGTGAGCAAGGGCGAG
GAGCTGTTCACCGGGGTGGTGCCCATCCTGGTCGAGCTGGACGGCGACGTAAACGGCCACAAGTTCAGCG
TGTCCGGCGAGGGCGAGGGCGATGCCACCTACGGCAAGCTGACCCTGAAGTTCATCTGCACCACCGGCAA
GCTGCCCGTGCCCTGGCCCACCCTCGTGACCACCCTGACCTACGGCGTGCAGTGCTTCAGCCGCTACCCC
GACCACATGAAGCAGCACGACTTCTTCAAGTCCGCCATGCCCGAAGGCTACGTCCAGGAGCGCACCATCT
TCTTCAAGGACGACGGCAACTACAAGACCCGCGCCGAGGTGAAGTTCGAGGGCGACACCCTGGTGAACCG
CATCGAGCTGAAGGGCATCGACTTCAAGGAGGACGGCAACATCCTGGGGCACAAGCTGGAGTACAACTAC
AACAGCCACAACGTCTATATCATGGCCGACAAGCAGAAGAACGGCATCAAGGTGAACTTCAAGATCCGCC
ACAACATCGAGGACGGCAGCGTGCAGCTCGCCGACCACTACCAGCAGAACACCCCCATCGGCGACGGCCC
CGTGCTGCTGCCCGACAACCACTACCTGAGCACCCAGTCCGCCCTGAGCAAAGACCCCAACGAGAAGCGC
GATCACATGGTCCTGCTGGAGTTCGTGACCGCCGCCGGGATCACTCTCGGCATGGACGAGCTGTACAAGT
AAGTCGACCTGTGGAATGTGTGTCAGTTAGGGTGTGGAAAGTCCCCAGGCTCCCCAGCAGGCAGAAGTAT
GCAAAGCATGCATCTCAATTAGTCAGCAACCAGGTGTGGAAAGTCCCCAGGCTCCCCAGCAGGCAGAAGT
ATGCAAAGCATGCATCTCAATTAGTCAGCAACCATAGTCCCGCCCCTAACTCCGCCCATCCCGCCCCTAA
CTCCGCCCAGTTCCGCCCATTCTCCGCCCCATGGCTGACTAATTTTTTTTATTTATGCAGAGGCCGAGGC
CGCCTCGGCCTCTGAGCTATTCCAGAAGTAGTGAGGAGGCTTTTTTGGAGGCCTAGGCTTTTGCAAAAAG
CTTGCCAGCTGGGGCGCCCTCTGGTAAGGTTGGGAAGCCCTGCAGATCTGATCACCATGGCCAAGTTGAC
CAGTGCCGTTCCGGTGCTCACCGCGCGCGACGTCGCCGGAGCGGTCGAGTTCTGGACCGACCGGCTCGGG
TTCTCCCGGGACTTCGTGGAGGACGACTTCGCCGGTGTGGTCCGGGACGACGTGACCCTGTTCATCAGCG
CGGTCCAGGACCAGGTGGTGCCGGACAACACCCTGGCCTGGGTGTGGGTGCGCGGCCTGGACGAGCTGTA
CGCCGAGTGGTCGGAGGTCGTGTCCACGAACTTCCGGGACGCCTCCGGGCCGGCCATGACCGAGATCGGC
GAGCAGCCGTGGGGGCGGGAGTTCGCCCTGCGCGACCCGGCCGGCAACTGCGTGCACTTCGTGGCCGAGG
AGCAGGACTGACCGACGCCGACCAACACCGCCGGTCCGACGGCGGCCCACGGGTCCCAGGCATCGATAAA
ATAAAAGATTTTATTTAGTCTCCAGAAAAAGGGGGGAATGAAAGACCCCACCTGTAGGTTTGGCAAGCTA
GCTTAAGTAACGCCATTTTGCAAGGCATGGAAAAATACATAACTGAGAATAGAGAAGTTCAGATCAAGGT
CAGGAACAGATGGAACAGCTGAATATGGGCCAAACAGGATATCTGTGGTAAGCAGTTCCTGCCCCGGCTC
AGGGCCAAGAACAGATGGAACAGCTGAATATGGGCCAAACAGGATATCTGTGGTAAGCAGTTCCTGCCCC
GGCTCAGGGCCAAGAACAGATGGTCCCCAGATGCGGTCCAGCCCTCAGCAGTTTCTAGAGAACCATCAGA
TGTTTCCAGGGTGCCCCAAGGACCTGAAATGACCCTGTGCCTTATTTGAACTAACCAATCAGTTCGCTTC
TCGCTTCTGTTCGCGCGCTTCTGCTCCCCGAGCTCAATAAAAGAGCCCACAACCCCTCACTCGGGGCGCC
AGTCCTCCGATTGACTGAGTCGCCCGGGTACCCGTGTATCCAATAAACCCTCTTGCAGTTGCATCCGACT
TGTGGTCTCGCTGTTCCTTGGGAGGGTCTCCTCTGAGTGATTGACTACCCGTCAGCGGGGGTCTTTCATT
TCCGACTTGTGGTCTCGCTGCCTTGGGAGGGTCTCCTCTGAGTGATTGACTACCCGTCAGCGGGGGTCTT
CACATGCAGCATGTATCAAAATTAATTTGGTTTTTTTTCTTAAGTATTTACATTAAATGGCCATAGTTGC
ATTAATGAATCGGCCAACGCGCGGGGAGAGGCGGTTTGCGTATTGGCGCTCTTCCGCTTCCTCGCTCACT
GACTCGCTGCGCTCGGTCGTTCGGCTGCGGCGAGCGGTATCAGCTCACTCAAAGGCGGTAATACGGTTAT
CCACAGAATCAGGGGATAACGCAGGAAAGAACATGTGAGCAAAAGGCCAGCAAAAGGCCAGGAACCGTAA
AAAGGCCGCGTTGCTGGCGTTTTTCCATAGGCTCCGCCCCCCTGACGAGCATCACAAAAATCGACGCTCA
AGTCAGAGGTGGCGAAACCCGACAGGACTATAAAGATACCAGGCGTTTCCCCCTGGAAGCTCCCTCGTGC
GCTCTCCTGTTCCGACCCTGCCGCTTACCGGATACCTGTCCGCCTTTCTCCCTTCGGGAAGCGTGGCGCT
TTCTCATAGCTCACGCTGTAGGTATCTCAGTTCGGTGTAGGTCGTTCGCTCCAAGCTGGGCTGTGTGCAC
GAACCCCCCGTTCAGCCCGACCGCTGCGCCTTATCCGGTAACTATCGTCTTGAGTCCAACCCGGTAAGAC
ACGACTTATCGCCACTGGCAGCAGCCACTGGTAACAGGATTAGCAGAGCGAGGTATGTAGGCGGTGCTAC
AGAGTTCTTGAAGTGGTGGCCTAACTACGGCTACACTAGAAGGACAGTATTTGGTATCTGCGCTCTGCTG
AAGCCAGTTACCTTCGGAAAAAGAGTTGGTAGCTCTTGATCCGGCAAACAAACCACCGCTGGTAGCGGTG
GTTTTTTTGTTTGCAAGCAGCAGATTACGCGCAGAAAAAAAGGATCTCAAGAAGATCCTTTGATCTTTTC
TACGGGGTCTGACGCTCAGTGGAACGAAAACTCACGTTAAGGGATTTTGGTCATGAGATTATCAAAAAGG
ATCTTCACCTAGATCCTTTTAAATTAAAAATGAAGTTTGCGGCCGCAAATCAATCTAAAGTATATATGAG
TAAACTTGGTCTGACAGTTACCAATGCTTAATCAGTGAGGCACCTATCTCAGCGATCTGTCTATTTCGTT
CATCCATAGTTGCCTGACTCCCCGTCGTGTAGATAACTACGATACGGGAGGGCTTACCATCTGGCCCCAG
TGCTGCAATGATACCGCGAGACCCACGCTCACCGGCTCCAGATTTATCAGCAATAAACCAGCCAGCCGGA
AGGGCCGAGCGCAGAAGTGGTCCTGCAACTTTATCCGCCTCCATCCAGTCTATTAATTGTTGCCGGGAAG
CTAGAGTAAGTAGTTCGCCAGTTAATAGTTTGCGCAACGTTGTTGCCATTGCTACAGGCATCGTGGTGTC
ACGCTCGTCGTTTGGTATGGCTTCATTCAGCTCCGGTTCCCAACGATCAAGGCGAGTTACATGATCCCCC
ATGTTGTGCAAAAAAGCGGTTAGCTCCTTCGGTCCTCCGATCGTTGTCAGAAGTAAGTTGGCCGCAGTGT
TATCACTCATGGTTATGGCAGCACTGCATAATTCTCTTACTGTCATGCCATCCGTAAGATGCTTTTCTGT
GACTGGTGAGTACTCAACCAAGTCATTCTGAGAATAGTGTATGCGGCGACCGAGTTGCTCTTGCCCGGCG
TCAACACGGGATAATACCGCGCCACATAGCAGAACTTTAAAAGTGCTCATCATTGGAAAACGTTCTTCGG
GGCGAAAACTCTCAAGGATCTTACCGCTGTTGAGATCCAGTTCGATGTAACCCACTCGTGCACCCAACTG
ATCTTCAGCATCTTTTACTTTCACCAGCGTTTCTGGGTGAGCAAAAACAGGAAGGCAAAATGCCGCAAAA
AAGGGAATAAGGGCGACACGGAAATGTTGAATACTCATACTCTTCCTTTTTCAATATTATTGAAGCATTT
ATCAGGGTTATTGTCTCATGAGCGGATACATATTTGAATGTATTTAGAAAAATAAACAAATAGGGGTTCC
GCGCACATTTCCCCGAAAAGTGCCAC
Features (pLannotate 1.2.2; 14 found; start..end, strand, type, name):
      9..478     +  LTR            LTR: long terminal repeat from Moloney murine leukemia virus
    602..876     +  misc_feature   MESV Ψ (fragment): packaging signal of murine embryonic stem cell virus
    935..1351    +  CDS            gag (truncated): truncated Moloney murine leukemia virus (MMLV) gag gene lacking the start codon
   1398..1424    +  misc_feature   MCS (fragment): multiple cloning site
   1537..1999    +  misc_feature   IRES: internal ribosome entry site (IRES) of the encephalomyocarditis virus (EMCV)
   2013..2732    +  CDS            EGFP: the original enhanced GFP (Yang et al., 1996) mammalian codon-optimized
   2748..3077    +  promoter       SV40 promoter: SV40 enhancer and early promoter
   3137..3511    +  CDS            BleoR: antibiotic-binding protein; Sh ble from Streptoalloteichus hindustanus; confers resistance to bleomycin, phleomycin, and Zeocin™
   3607..4200    +  LTR            LTR: long terminal repeat from Moloney murine leukemia virus
   4209..4255    +  LTR            5' LTR (truncated) (fragment): truncated long terminal repeat from Moloney murine sarcoma virus
   4338..4386    -  CDS            lacI (fragment): lac repressor; lacI; The lac repressor binds to the lac operator to inhibit transcription in E. coli. This inhibition can be relieved by adding lactose or isopropyl-β-D-thiogalactopyranoside (IPTG).
   4572..5160    -  rep_origin     ori: high-copy-number ColE1/pMB1/pBR322/pUC origin of replication
   5338..6198    -  CDS            AmpR: β-lactamase; bla; confers resistance to ampicillin, carbenicillin, and related antibiotics
   6199..6303    -  promoter       AmpR promoter: bla
