[The description below was written by a language model from this plasmid's Addgene catalogue record and pLannotate feature annotations shown in this document.]
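Description:
pBabe bleo IRES-EGFP is a Moloney murine leukemia virus-based retroviral vector for mammalian expression, built by inserting an IRES-EGFP cassette of about 1.3 kb into the pBabe bleo backbone to give a plasmid of roughly 6.3 kb. In bacteria it replicates from a high-copy ColE1/pUC-type origin and is selected with ampicillin through the bla gene and its own promoter.

The proviral region is bounded by two MMLV long terminal repeats. Downstream of the 5′ LTR lie a packaging signal (Ψ) and a truncated gag segment lacking its start codon. This arrangement is typical of pBabe vectors, extending the packaging region to improve encapsidation of the genomic RNA without producing Gag protein. A short remnant of the multiple cloning site follows, with SnaBI and EcoRI recorded as retained cloning sites, and then the encephalomyocarditis virus IRES and the EGFP coding sequence (derived from Aequorea victoria GFP and mammalian codon-optimized). A gene of interest cloned upstream of the IRES would be transcribed from the 5′ LTR on a bicistronic message, so that EGFP fluorescence reports expression of the same transcript. As deposited, no upstream gene is present, and the plasmid serves as an empty vector or EGFP-only control. An internal SV40 enhancer/early promoter drives the Sh ble gene, which allows selection of transduced cells with phleomycin, or with the related drugs bleomycin and Zeocin.

Because the vector carries no functional viral genes, the viral proteins needed to produce infectious particles must be supplied in trans by a packaging system. The resulting particles can stably integrate the cassette into target cells, which can then be tracked or sorted by fluorescence as well as drug-selected. Small annotated fragments outside the provirus (a partial LTR and a lacI remnant) appear to be backbone remnants with no evident function.
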