Addgene plasmid #14432: pBabe bleo IRES-EGFP
Depositing lab: L. Miguel Martins. Depositing organization: MRC Toxicology Unit.
Backbone
  Vector backbone: pBabe bleo
  Backbone size w/o insert (bp): 4983
  Vector type: Mammalian Expression, Retroviral
  Selectable markers: Phleomycin
Growth in bacteria
  Bacterial resistance: Ampicillin, 100 μg/mL
  Growth temperature: 37°C
  Growth strain: DH5alpha
  Copy number: Unknown
Gene/Insert
  Gene/Insert name: IRES-EGFP
  Species: Aequorea victoria
  Insert size (bp): 1331
  Cloning method: Restriction Enzyme; 5′ cloning site SnaB1, EcoRI (not destroyed)
  Sequencing primers: 5′ n/a
Terms and licenses: Academic/Nonprofit Terms; Industry Terms: Not Available to Industry
Depositor comments: pBabe vectors used to construct these EGFP expressing versions were described by Morgenstern and Land in NAR, Vol 18, No 12, pp3587 (1990), if you generate a publication using these vectors, please acknowledge L. Miguel Martins
How to cite: pBabe bleo IRES-EGFP was a gift from L. Miguel Martins (Addgene plasmid # 14432 ; http://n2t.net/addgene:14432 ; RRID:Addgene_14432)
