>Addgene plasmid #14432 | pBabe bleo IRES-EGFP | addgene partial sequence | sequence record 20316 | 14432 with pBABE5'
GTGTGGTGGTACGTAGGAATTCGCCAGCACAGTGGTCGACGGTACCGCGGGCCCGGGATCCGCCCCTCTC
CCTCCCCCCCCCCTAACGTTACTGGCCGAAGCCGCTTGGAATAAGGCCGGTGTGCGTTTGTCTATATGTT
ATTTTCCACCATATTGCCGTCTTTTGGCAATGTGAGGGCCCGGAAACCTGGCCCTGTCTTCTTGACGAGC
ATTCCTAGGGGTCTTTCCCCTCTCGCCAAAGGAATGCAAGGTCTGTTGAATGTCGTGAAGGAAGCAGTTC
CTCTGGAAGCTTCTTGAAGACAAACAACGTCTGTAGCGACCCTTTGCAGGCAGCGGAACCCCCCACCTGG
CGACAGGTGCCTCTGCGGCCAAAAGCCACGTGTATAAGATACACCTGCAAAGGCGGCACAACCCCAGTGC
CACGTTGTGAGTTGGATAGTTGTGGAAAGAGTCAAATGGCTCTCCTCAAGCGTATTCAACAAGGGGCTGA
AGGATGCCCAGAAGGTACCCCATTGTATGGGATCTGATCTGGGGCCTCGGTACACATGCTTTACATGTGT
TTAGTCGAGGTTAAAAAAACGTCTAGGCCCCCCGAACCACGGGGACGTGGTTTTCCTTTGAAAAACACGA
TGATAATATGGCCACAACCATGGTGAGCAAGGGCGAGGAGCTGTTCACCGGGGTGGTGCCCATCCTGGTC
GAGCTGGACGGCGACGTAAACGGC
