>Addgene plasmid #14432 | pBabe bleo IRES-EGFP | addgene partial sequence | sequence record 75261 | SV40pro-F 5'-TATTTATGCAGAGGCCGAGG-3'
TTAGAGTGTGAGGAGGCTTTTTTGGAGGCCTAGGCTTTTGCAAAAAGCTTGCCAGCTGGGGCGCCCTCTG
GTAAGGTTGGGAAGCCCTGCAGATCTGATCACCATGGCCAAGTTGACCAGTGCCGTTCCGGTGCTCACCG
CGCGCGACGTCGCCGGAGCGGTCGAGTTCTGGACCGACCGGCTCGGGTTCTCCCGGGACTTCGTGGAGGA
CGACTTCGCCGGTGTGGTCCGGGACGACGTGACCCTGTTCATCAGCGCGGTCCAGGACCAGGTGGTGCCG
GACAACACCCTGGCCTGGGTGTGGGTGCGCGGCCTGGACGAGCTGTACGCCGAGTGGTCGGAGGTCGTGT
CCACGAACTTCCGGGACGCCTCCGGGCCGGCCATGACCGAGATCGGCGAGCAGCCGTGGGGGCGGGAGTT
CGCCCTGCGCGACCCGGCCGGCAACTGCGTGCACTTCGTGGCCGAGGAGCAGGACTGACCGACGCCGACC
AACACCGCCGGTCCGACGCGGCCCGACGGGTCCGAGGCATCGATAAAATAAAAGATTTTATTTAGTCTCC
AGAAAAAGGGGGGAATGAAAGACCCCACCTGTAGGTTTGGCAAGCTAGCTTAAGTAACGCCATTTTGCAA
GGCATGGAAAAATACATAACTGAGAATAGAGAAGTTCAGATCAAGGTCAGGAACAGATGGAACAGCTGAA
TATGGGCCAAACAGGATATCTGTGGTAAGCAGTTCCTGCCCCGGCTCAGGGCCAAGAACAGATGGAACAG
CTGAATATGGGCCAAACAGGATATCTGTGGTAAGCAGTTCCTGCCCCGGCTCAGGGCCAAGAACAGATGG
TCCCCAGATGCGGTCCAGCCCTCAGCAGTTTCTAGAGAACCATCA
