>Addgene plasmid #14432 | pBabe bleo IRES-EGFP | addgene partial sequence | sequence record 75264 | IRES-F 5'-TGGCTCTCCTCAAGCGTATT-3'
CCATTGTATGGGATCTGATCTGGGGCCTCGGTACACATGCTTTACATGTGTTTAGTCGAGGTTAAAAAAA
CGTCTAGGCCCCCCGAACCACGGGGACGTGGTTTTCCTTTGAAAAACACGATGATAATATGGCCACAACC
ATGGTGAGCAAGGGCGAGGAGCTGTTCACCGGGGTGGTGCCCATCCTGGTCGAGCTGGACGGCGACGTAA
ACGGCCACAAGTTCAGCGTGTCCGGCGAGGGCGAGGGCGATGCCACCTACGGCAAGCTGACCCTGAAGTT
CATCTGCACCACCGGCAAGCTGCCCGTGCCCTGGCCCACCCTCGTGACCACCCTGACCTACGGCGTGCAG
TGCTTCAGCCGCTACCCCGACCACATGAAGCAGCACGACTTCTTCAAGTCCGCCATGCCCGAAGGCTACG
TCCAGGAGCGCACCATCTTCTTCAAGGACGACGGCAACTACAAGACCCGCGCCGAGGTGAAGTTCGAGGG
CGACACCCTGGTGAACCGCATCGAGCTGAAGGGCATCGACTTCAAGGAGGACGGCAACATCCTGGGGCAC
AAGCTGGAGTACAACTACAACAGCCACAACGTCTATATCATGGCCGACAAGCAGAAGAACGGCATCAAGG
TGAACTTCAAGATCCGCCACAACATCGAGGACGGCAGCGTGCAGCTCGCCGACCACTACCAGCAGAACAC
CCCCATCGGCGACGGCCCCGTGCTGCTGCCCGACAACCACTACCTGAGCACCCAGTCCGCCCTGAGCAAA
GACCCCAACGAGAAGCGCGATCACATGGTCCTGCTGGAGTTCGTGACCGCCGCCGGGATCACTCTCGGCA
TGGACGAGCTGTACAAGTAAGTCGAC
